Addgene plasmid #176869: pTAG5
Purpose: First sgRNA in a tRNA separated array of sgRNAs
Depositing lab: Daniel Voytas. Depositing organization: University of Minnesota. Publication: Direct delivery and fast-treated Agrobacterium co-culture (Fast-TrACC) plant transformation methods for Nicotiana benthamiana. Cody JP, Maher MF, Nasti RA, Starker CG, Chamness JC, Voytas DF. Nat Protoc. 2022 Oct 17. pii: 10.1038/s41596-022-00749-9. doi: 10.1038/s41596-022-00749-9. PubMed 36253612.
Backbone
  Vector backbone: pAGM9121
  Vector type: CRISPR
Growth in bacteria
  Bacterial resistance: Spectinomycin, 50 μg/mL
  Growth temperature: 37°C
  Growth strain: DH5alpha
  Copy number: High Copy
Gene/Insert
  Gene/Insert name: sgRNA_5 (alt name: LacZ)
  gRNA/shRNA sequence: unknown
  Species: Synthetic
  Mutation: WT
  Cloning method: Restriction Enzyme; 5′ cloning site Unknown (unknown if destroyed); 3′ cloning site Unknown (unknown if destroyed)
Terms and licenses: Academic/Nonprofit Terms; Industry Terms: Not Available to Industry
Depositor comments: MoClo compatible
How to cite: pTAG5 was a gift from Daniel Voytas (Addgene plasmid # 176869 ; http://n2t.net/addgene:176869 ; RRID:Addgene_176869)
