[The description below was written by a language model from this plasmid's Addgene catalogue record and pLannotate feature annotations shown in this document.]
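Description:
pTAG5 is a small (about 2.7 kb) CRISPR cloning module built on the pAGM9121 backbone and described by the depositor as MoClo compatible. Its stated role is to supply the first sgRNA position in an array of guide RNAs separated by tRNAs. It is a bacterial propagation plasmid only: it replicates from a high-copy ColE1/pUC-type origin and is selected with spectinomycin through an aadA (SmR) aminoglycoside adenylyltransferase gene. A class 1 integron Pc promoter fragment and a short remnant of a gentamicin resistance gene lie upstream of aadA. No plant or other eukaryotic promoter, Cas9 gene or T-DNA border is annotated, so expression of the finished array would depend on assembly into a downstream vector.

The insert, recorded as sgRNA_5 with the alternative name LacZ, carries no defined spacer; the guide sequence is listed as unknown. The feature table instead shows a partial Streptococcus pyogenes Cas9 gRNA scaffold followed by a tRNA. Next comes a lacZα cassette (CAP site, lac promoter and operator, pBluescript-derived T3/T7 promoters, an MCS remnant and a lacZα fragment), and then a second partial gRNA scaffold. This layout is consistent with lacZα acting as a replaceable blue/white screening placeholder that is swapped for a user-chosen spacer, although the record lists the cloning sites as unknown.

In tRNA-separated arrays, endogenous tRNA-processing enzymes cleave the polycistronic transcript to release the individual guides, which allows multiplexed editing from a single promoter. The associated publication concerns Agrobacterium-based transformation methods for Nicotiana benthamiana, suggesting use in building multiplex guide constructs for plant genome editing.
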