Features (pLannotate 1.2.2; 15 found; start..end, strand, type, name):
      7..65      +  misc_RNA       gRNA scaffold (fragment): guide RNA scaffold for the Streptococcus pyogenes CRISPR/Cas9 system
     71..141     +  ncRNA          tRNA: Accession: RF00005 - tRNA
    195..216     +  protein_bind   CAP binding site: CAP binding activates transcription in the presence of cAMP. E. coli catabolite activator protein
    231..261     +  promoter       lac promoter: promoter for the E. coli lac operon
    269..285     +  protein_bind   lac operator: The lac repressor binds to the lac operator to inhibit transcription in E. coli. This inhibition can be relieved by adding lactose or isopropyl-β-D-thiogalactopyranoside (IPTG). lac repressor encoded by lacI
    330..348     +  promoter       T3 promoter: promoter for bacteriophage T3 RNA polymerase
    364..387     +  misc_feature   MCS (fragment): pBluescript multiple cloning site
    396..414     -  promoter       T7 promoter: promoter for bacteriophage T7 RNA polymerase
    422..577     +  CDS            lacZα (fragment): LacZα fragment of β-galactosidase; lacZ fragment
    582..600     +  rep_origin     f1 ori (fragment): f1 bacteriophage origin of replication; arrow indicates direction of (+) strand synthesis
    615..655     +  misc_RNA       gRNA scaffold (fragment): guide RNA scaffold for the Streptococcus pyogenes CRISPR/Cas9 system
    690..713     +  promoter       Pc promoter (fragment): intI1 (promoter lies within the coding sequence); class 1 integron promoter
    889..945     +  CDS            GmR (fragment): gentamycin acetyltransferase; aacC1; confers resistance to gentamycin
    956..1743    +  CDS            SmR (fragment): aminoglycoside adenylyltransferase (Murphy, 1985); aadA; confers resistance to spectinomycin and streptomycin
   2084..2672    +  rep_origin     ori: high-copy-number ColE1/pMB1/pBR322/pUC origin of replication
>Addgene plasmid #176869 | pTAG5 | addgene full sequence | sequence record 348326 | Addgene NGS Result
GGTCTCAGCAAGTTAAAATAAGGCTAGTCCGTTATCAACTTGAAAAAGTGGCACCGAGTCGGTGCAACAA
AGCACCAGTGGTCTAGTGGTAGAATAGTACCCTGCCACGGTACAGACCCGGGTTCGATTCCCGGCTGGTG
CATGAGACGAGATCTAGACGACCGGTGGAAAGCGGGCAGTGAGCGCAACGCAATTAATGTGAGTTAGCTC
ACTCATTAGGCACCCCAGGCTTTACACTTTATGCTTCCGGCTCGTATGTTGTGTGGAATTGTGAGCGGAT
AACAATTTCACACAGGAAACAGCTATGACCATGATTACGCCAAGCGCGCAATTAACCCTCACTAAAGGGA
ACAAAAGCTGGAGGACCTCGAGGGGGGGCCCGGTACCCAATTCGCCCTATAGTGAGTCGTATTACGCGCG
CTCACTGGCCGTCGTTTTACAACGTCGTGACTGGGAAAACCCTGGCGTTACCCAACTTAATCGCCTTGCA
GCACATCCCCCTTTCGCCAGCTGGCGTAATAGCGAAGAGGCCCGCACCGATCGCCCTTCCCAACAGTTGC
GCAGCCTGAATGGCGAATGGGACGCGCCCTGTAGCGGCGCCACTAGTCGTCTCCGTTTTAGAGCTAGAAA
TAGCAAGTTAAAATAAGGCTAGTCCCGAGACCACGAAGTGCCGAGGCACGAACCCAGTGGACATAAGCCT
GTTCGGTTCGTAAGCTGTAATGCAAGTAGCGTATGCGCTCACGCAACTGGTCCAGAACCTTGACCGAACG
CAGCGGTGGTAACGGCGCAGTGGCGGTTTTCATGGCTTGTTATGACTGTTTTTTTGGGGTACAGTCTATG
CCTCGGGCATCCAAGCAGCAAGCGCGTTACGCCGTGGGTCGATGTTTGATGTTATGGAGCAGCAACGATG
TTACGCAGCAGGGCAGTCGCCCTAAAACAAAGTTAAACATCATGGGGGAAGCGGTGATCGCCGAAGTATC
GACTCAACTATCAGAGGTAGTTGGCGTCATCGAGCGCCATCTCGAACCGACGTTGCTGGCCGTACATTTG
TACGGCTCCGCAGTGGATGGCGGCCTGAAGCCACACAGCGATATTGATTTGCTGGTTACGGTGACCGTAA
GGCTTGATGAAACAACGCGGCGAGCTTTGATCAACGACCTTTTGGAAACTTCGGCTTCCCCTGGAGAGAG
CGAGATTCTCCGCGCTGTAGAAGTCACCATTGTTGTGCACGACGACATCATTCCGTGGCGTTATCCAGCT
AAGCGCGAACTGCAATTTGGAGAATGGCAGCGCAATGACATTCTTGCAGGTATCTTCGAGCCAGCCACGA
TCGACATTGATCTGGCTATCTTGCTGACAAAAGCAAGAGAACATAGCGTTGCCTTGGTAGGTCCAGCGGC
GGAGGAACTCTTTGATCCGGTTCCTGAACAGGATCTATTTGAGGCGCTAAATGAAACCTTAACGCTATGG
AACTCGCCGCCCGACTGGGCTGGCGATGAGCGAAATGTAGTGCTTACGTTGTCCCGCATTTGGTACAGCG
CAGTAACCGGCAAAATCGCGCCGAAGGATGTCGCTGCCGACTGGGCAATGGAGCGCCTGCCGGCCCAGTA
TCAGCCCGTCATACTTGAAGCTAGACAGGCTTATCTTGGACAAGAAGAAGATCGCTTGGCCTCGCGCGCA
GATCAGTTGGAAGAATTTGTCCATTACGTGAAAGGCGAGATCACCAAGGTAGTCGGCAAATAATGTCTAG
CTAGAAATTCGTTCAAGCCGACGCCGCTTCGCGGCGCGGCTTAACTCAAGCGTTAGATGCACTAAGCACA
TAATTGCTCACAGCCAAACTATCAGGTCAAGTCTGCTTTTATTATTTTTAAGCGTGCATAATAAGCCCTA
CACAAATTGGGAGATATATCATGCTGTCAGACCAAGTTTACTCATATATACTTTAGATTGATTTAAAACT
TCATTTTTAATTTAAAAGGATCTAGGTGAAGATCCTTTTTGATAATCTCATGACCAAAATCCCTTAACGT
GAGTTTTCGTTCCACTGAGCGTCAGACCCCGTAGAAAAGATCAAAGGATCTTCTTGAGATCCTTTTTTTC
TGCGCGTAATCTGCTGCTTGCAAACAAAAAAACCACCGCTACCAGCGGTGGTTTGTTTGCCGGATCAAGA
GCTACCAACTCTTTTTCCGAAGGTAACTGGCTTCAGCAGAGCGCAGATACCAAATACTGTTCTTCTAGTG
TAGCCGTAGTTAGGCCACCACTTCAAGAACTCTGTAGCACCGCCTACATACCTCGCTCTGCTAATCCTGT
TACCAGTGGCTGCTGCCAGTGGCGATAAGTCGTGTCTTACCGGGTTGGACTCAAGACGATAGTTACCGGA
TAAGGCGCAGCGGTCGGGCTGAACGGGGGGTTCGTGCACACAGCCCAGCTTGGAGCGAACGACCTACACC
GAACTGAGATACCTACAGCGTGAGCTATGAGAAAGCGCCACGCTTCCCGAAGGGAGAAAGGCGGACAGGT
ATCCGGTAAGCGGCAGGGTCGGAACAGGAGAGCGCACGAGGGAGCTTCCAGGGGGAAACGCCTGGTATCT
TTATAGTCCTGTCGGGTTTCGCCACCTCTGACTTGAGCGTCGATTTTTGTGATGCTCGTCAGGGGGGCGG
AGCCTATGGAAAAACGCCAGCAACGCGGCCTTTTTACGGTTCCTGCACTCTGT
